Addgene plasmid #180251: ET8-GPIba-high-6His
Purpose: High affinity mutant of human platelet membrane protein GP1b alpha
Depositing lab: Timothy Springer. Depositing organization: Boston Children's Hospital. Publication: Electrostatic Steering Enables Flow-Activated Von Willebrand Factor to Bind Platelet Glycoprotein, Revealed by Single-Molecule Stretching and Imaging. Jiang Y, Fu H, Springer TA, Wong WP. J Mol Biol. 2019 Mar 29;431(7):1380-1396. doi: 10.1016/j.jmb.2019.02.014. Epub 2019 Feb 22. PubMed 30797858.
Backbone
  Vector backbone: ET8
  Backbone size w/o insert (bp): 5341
  Vector type: Mammalian Expression
Growth in bacteria
  Bacterial resistance: Kanamycin, 50 μg/mL
  Growth temperature: 37°C
  Growth strain: DH5alpha
  Copy number: High Copy
Gene/Insert
  Gene/Insert name: human GPIbalpha 1-290aa with mutation G233V and M239V
  Species: H. sapiens (human)
  Insert size (bp): 903
  Mutation: G233V and M239V
  Entrez Gene: GP1BA (a.k.a. BDPLT1, BDPLT3, BSS, CD42B, CD42b-alpha, DBPLT3, GP1B, GPIbA, GPIbalpha, VWDP)
  Tag / fusion protein: 6His (C terminal on insert)
  Cloning method: Ligation Independent Cloning
  Sequencing primers: 5′ CMV Forward; 3′ TCTCGACACCCTTCTCCTCCA
Terms and licenses: Academic/Nonprofit Terms; Industry Terms: Not Available to Industry
How to cite: ET8-GPIba-high-6His was a gift from Timothy Springer (Addgene plasmid # 180251 ; http://n2t.net/addgene:180251 ; RRID:Addgene_180251)
