[The description below was written by a language model from this plasmid's Addgene catalogue record and pLannotate feature annotations shown in this document.]
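Description:
ET8-GPIba-high-6His is a mammalian expression plasmid built on the ET8 backbone that produces a soluble, high-affinity form of the ligand-binding portion of human platelet glycoprotein Ib alpha (GP1BA). The insert covers residues 1–290 of GPIbα and carries two substitutions, G233V and M239V, which the record describes as conferring high affinity. GPIbα normally binds the A1 domain of von Willebrand factor. Transcription is driven by the human CMV immediate early enhancer and promoter. Immediately upstream of the GP1BA fragment the annotation detects a short immunoglobulin kappa light-chain V-region fragment, which most likely serves as a heterologous secretion signal, although the record does not say so explicitly. A 6xHis tag is fused to the C terminus of the insert for affinity capture.

Downstream of the tagged open reading frame, an EMCV internal ribosome entry site (IRES2) followed by EGFP makes the transcript bicistronic, so green fluorescence reports on cells expressing the GPIbα message. The SV40 polyadenylation signal terminates this unit. A second cassette places the Tn5 NeoR/KanR gene under tandem bacterial (AmpR/bla) and SV40 early promoters with an HSV TK poly(A) signal, giving kanamycin resistance in E. coli and allowing G418 selection in mammalian cells. A high-copy ColE1/pUC origin supports propagation in bacteria, and an f1 origin is also present. The short ble, large T antigen and bGH poly(A) matches appear to be incidental backbone fragments. The associated work concerns single-molecule study of von Willebrand factor binding to platelet GPIbα, consistent with use of this plasmid to make recombinant protein for binding experiments.
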