Features (pLannotate 1.2.2; 17 found; start..end, strand, type, name):
     61..364     +  enhancer       CMV enhancer: human cytomegalovirus immediate early enhancer
    365..568     +  promoter       CMV promoter: human cytomegalovirus (CMV) immediate early promoter
    613..672     +  CDS            IGKV1D-42 (fragment): KVD42_HUMAN - Experimental evidence at protein level: Swiss-Prot protein existence level 1. Probable non-functional open reading frame (ORF) of V region of the variable domain of immunoglobulin light chains (PubMed:24600447). Non-functional ORF generally cannot participate in the synthesis of a productive immunoglobulin chain due to altered V- (D)-J or switch recombination and/or splicing site (at mRNA level) and/or conserved amino acid change (protein level) (PubMed:9619395). Immunoglobulins, also known as antibodies, are membrane-bound or secreted glycoproteins produced by B lymphocytes. In
    679..1554    +  CDS            GP1BA (fragment): GP1BA_HUMAN - Experimental evidence at protein level: Swiss-Prot protein existence level 1. GP-Ib, a surface membrane protein of platelets, participates in the formation of platelet plugs by binding to the A1 domain of vWF, which is already bound to the subendothelium. From Homo sapiens (Human).
   1558..1575    +  CDS            7xHis (fragment): 6xHis affinity tag
   1603..2189    +  misc_feature   IRES2: internal ribosome entry site (IRES) of the encephalomyocarditis virus (EMCV)
   2190..2909    +  CDS            EGFP: the original enhanced GFP (Yang et al., 1996) mammalian codon-optimized
   2926..3009    +  CDS            large T antigen (fragment): large T antigen from SV40 (simian virus 40)
   3032..3153    +  polyA_signal   SV40 poly(A) signal: SV40 polyadenylation signal
   3187..3615    -  rep_origin     f1 ori (sequence partly withheld): f1 bacteriophage origin of replication; arrow indicates direction of (+) strand synthesis
   3642..3746    +  promoter       AmpR promoter: bla
   3748..4105    +  promoter       SV40 promoter: SV40 enhancer and early promoter
   4140..4934    +  CDS            NeoR/KanR: aminoglycoside phosphotransferase from Tn5; aph(3')-II (or nptII); confers resistance to neomycin, kanamycin, and G418 (Geneticin®)
   4955..5107    +  CDS            ble (fragment): BLE_KLEPN - Experimental evidence at protein level: Swiss-Prot protein existence level 1. Binding protein with a strong affinity to the bleomycin family of antibiotics. Binds to CL990; an antimitotic-antibiotic compound. From Klebsiella pneumoniae.
   5166..5213    +  polyA_signal   HSV TK poly(A) signal: herpes simplex virus thymidine kinase polyadenylation signal (Cole and Stacy, 1985)
   5304..5320    -  polyA_signal   bGH poly(A) signal (fragment): bovine growth hormone polyadenylation signal
   5542..6130    +  rep_origin     ori: high-copy-number ColE1/pMB1/pBR322/pUC origin of replication
>Addgene plasmid #180251 | ET8-GPIba-high-6His | addgene full sequence | sequence record 357196 | Addgene NGS Result
TAGTTATTAATAGTAATCAATTACGGGGTCATTAGTTCATAGCCCATATATGGAGTTCCGCGTTACATAA
CTTACGGTAAATGGCCCGCCTGGCTGACCGCCCAACGACCCCCGCCCATTGACGTCAATAATGACGTATG
TTCCCATAGTAACGCCAATAGGGACTTTCCATTGACGTCAATGGGTGGAGTATTTACGGTAAACTGCCCA
CTTGGCAGTACATCAAGTGTATCATATGCCAAGTACGCCCCCTATTGACGTCAATGACGGTAAATGGCCC
GCCTGGCATTATGCCCAGTACATGACCTTATGGGACTTTCCTACTTGGCAGTACATCTACGTATTAGTCA
TCGCTATTACCATGGTGATGCGGTTTTGGCAGTACATCAATGGGCGTGGATAGCGGTTTGACTCACGGGG
ATTTCCAAGTCTCCACCCCATTGACGTCAATGGGAGTTTGTTTTGGCACCAAAATCAACGGGACTTTCCA
AAATGTCGTAACAACTCCGCCCCATTGACGCAAATGGGCGGTAGGCGTGTACGGTGGGAGGTCTATATAA
GCAGAGCTGGTTTAGTGAACCGTCAGATCCGCTAGCGTCGACGTACGCCACCATGGATATGAGAGTTCCT
GCTCAATTGCTGGGGTTGCTCTTGCTCTGGTTCAGTGGGGTGTTGGGGCACCCCATCTGTGAGGTCTCCA
AAGTGGCCAGCCACCTAGAAGTGAACTGTGACAAGAGGAATCTGACAGCGCTGCCTCCAGACCTGCCGAA
AGACACAACCATCCTCCACCTGAGTGAGAACCTCCTGTACACCTTCTCCCTGGCAACCCTGATGCCTTAC
ACTCGCCTCACTCAGCTGAACCTAGATAGGTGCGAGCTCACCAAGCTCCAGGTCGATGGGACGCTGCCAG
TGCTGGGGACCCTGGATCTATCCCACAATCAGCTGCAAAGCCTGCCCTTGCTAGGGCAGACACTGCCTGC
TCTCACCGTCCTGGACGTCTCCTTCAACCGGCTGACCTCGCTGCCTCTTGGTGCCCTGCGTGGTCTTGGT
GAACTCCAAGAGCTCTACCTGAAAGGCAATGAGCTGAAGACCCTGCCCCCAGGGCTCCTGACGCCCACAC
CCAAGCTGGAGAAGCTCAGTCTGGCTAACAACAACTTGACTGAGCTCCCCGCTGGGCTCCTGAATGGGCT
GGAGAATCTCGACACCCTTCTCCTCCAAGAGAACTCGCTGTATACAATACCAAAGGGCTTTTTTGGGTCC
CACCTCCTGCCTTTTGCTTTTCTCCACGGGAACCCCTGGTTATGCAACTGTGAGATCCTCTATTTTCGTC
GCTGGCTGCAGGACAATGCTGAAAATGTCTACGTATGGAAGCAAGTGGTGGACGTCAAGGCCGTGACCTC
TAACGTGGCCAGTGTGCAGTGTGACAATTCAGACAAGTTTCCCGTCTACAAATACCCAGGAAAGGGGTGC
CCCACCCTTGGTGATGAAGGTGACACAGACCTATATGATTACTACCCAGAAGAGGACACTGAGGGCGATA
AGGTGCGTGGCAGCGGCCATCACCATCACCATCACGCGTAAACTAGTGGCGCGCCGGATCCGCCCCTCTC
CCTCCCCCCCCCCTAACGTTACTGGCCGAAGCCGCTTGGAATAAGGCCGGTGTGCGTTTGTCTATATGTT
ATTTTCCACCATATTGCCGTCTTTTGGCAATGTGAGGGCCCGGAAACCTGGCCCTGTCTTCTTGACGAGC
ATTCCTAGGGGTCTTTCCCCTCTCGCCAAAGGAATGCAAGGTCTGTTGAATGTCGTGAAGGAAGCAGTTC
CTCTGGAAGCTTCTTGAAGACAAACAACGTCTGTAGCGACCCTTTGCAGGCAGCGGAACCCCCCACCTGG
CGACAGGTGCCTCTGCGGCCAAAAGCCACGTGTATAAGATACACCTGCAAAGGCGGCACAACCCCAGTGC
CACGTTGTGAGTTGGATAGTTGTGGAAAGAGTCAAATGGCTCTCCTCAAGCGTATTCAACAAGGGGCTGA
AGGATGCCCAGAAGGTACCCCATTGTATGGGATCTGATCTGGGGCCTCGGTACACATGCTTTACATGTGT
TTAGTCGAGGTTAAAAAAACGTCTAGGCCCCCCGAACCACGGGGACGTGGTTTTCCTTTGAAAAACACGA
TGATAATATGGCCACAACCATGGTGAGCAAGGGCGAGGAGCTGTTCACCGGGGTGGTGCCCATCCTGGTC
GAGCTGGACGGCGACGTAAACGGCCACAAGTTCAGCGTGTCCGGCGAGGGCGAGGGCGATGCCACCTACG
GCAAGCTGACCCTGAAGTTCATCTGCACCACCGGCAAGCTGCCCGTGCCCTGGCCCACCCTCGTGACCAC
CCTGACCTACGGCGTGCAGTGCTTCAGCCGCTACCCCGACCACATGAAGCAGCACGACTTCTTCAAGTCC
GCCATGCCCGAAGGCTACGTCCAGGAGCGCACCATCTTCTTCAAGGACGACGGCAACTACAAGACCCGCG
CCGAGGTGAAGTTCGAGGGCGACACCCTGGTGAACCGCATCGAGCTGAAGGGCATCGACTTCAAGGAGGA
CGGCAACATCCTGGGGCACAAGCTGGAGTACAACTACAACAGCCACAACGTCTATATCATGGCCGACAAG
CAGAAGAACGGCATCAAGGTGAACTTCAAGATCCGCCACAACATCGAGGACGGCAGCGTGCAGCTCGCCG
ACCACTACCAGCAGAACACCCCCATCGGCGACGGCCCCGTGCTGCTGCCCGACAACCACTACCTGAGCAC
CCAGTCCGCCCTGAGCAAAGACCCCAACGAGAAGCGCGATCACATGGTCCTGCTGGAGTTCGTGACCGCC
GCCGGGATCACTCTCGGCATGGACGAGCTGTACAAGTAAAGCGGCCGCGACTCTAGATCATAATCAGCCA
TACCACATTTGTAGAGGTTTTACTTGCTTTAAAAAACCTCCCACACCTCCCCCTGAACCTGAAACATAAA
ATGAATGCAATTGTTGTTGTTAACTTGTTTATTGCAGCTTATAATGGTTACAAATAAAGCAATAGCATCA
CAAATTTCACAAATAAAGCATTTTTTTCACTGCATTCTAGTTGTGGTTTGTCCAAACTCATCAATGTATC
TTAAGGCGTAAATTGTAAGCGTTAATATTTTGTTAAAATTCGCGTTAAATTTTTGTTAAATCAGCTCATT
TTTTAACCAATAGGCCGAAATCGGCAAAATCCCTTATAAATCAAAAGAATAGACCGAGATAGGGT
[37 nt withheld, positions 3286-3322]
AAAGAACGTGGACTCCAACGTCAAAGG
[49 nt withheld, positions 3350-3398]
T
[91 nt withheld, positions 3400-3490]
G
[124 nt withheld, positions 3492-3615]
CAGGTGGCACTTTTCGGGGAAATGTGCGCGGAACCCCTATTTGTTTATTTTTCTAAATACATTCAAATAT
GTATCCGCTCATGAGACAATAACCCTGATAAATGCTTCAATAATATTGAAAAAGGAAGAGTCCTGAGGCG
GAAAGAACCAGCTGTGGAATGTGTGTCAGTTAGGGTGTGGAAAGTCCCCAGGCTCCCCAGCAGGCAGAAG
TATGCAAAGCATGCATCTCAATTAGTCAGCAACCAGGTGTGGAAAGTCCCCAGGCTCCCCAGCAGGCAGA
AGTATGCAAAGCATGCATCTCAATTAGTCAGCAACCATAGTCCCGCCCCTAACTCCGCCCATCCCGCCCC
TAACTCCGCCCAGTTCCGCCCATTCTCCGCCCCATGGCTGACTAATTTTTTTTATTTATGCAGAGGCCGA
GGCCGCCTCGGCCTCTGAGCTATTCCAGAAGTAGTGAGGAGGCTTTTTTGGAGGCCTAGGCTTTTGCAAA
GATCGATCAAGAGACAGGATGAGGATCGTTTCGCATGATTGAACAAGATGGATTGCACGCAGGTTCTCCG
GCCGCTTGGGTGGAGAGGCTATTCGGCTATGACTGGGCACAACAGACAATCGGCTGCTCTGATGCCGCCG
TGTTCCGGCTGTCAGCGCAGGGGCGCCCGGTTCTTTTTGTCAAGACCGACCTGTCCGGTGCCCTGAATGA
ACTGCAAGACGAGGCAGCGCGGCTATCGTGGCTGGCCACGACGGGCGTTCCTTGCGCAGCTGTGCTCGAC
GTTGTCACTGAAGCGGGAAGGGACTGGCTGCTATTGGGCGAAGTGCCGGGGCAGGATCTCCTGTCATCTC
ACCTTGCTCCTGCCGAGAAAGTATCCATCATGGCTGATGCAATGCGGCGGCTGCATACGCTTGATCCGGC
TACCTGCCCATTCGACCACCAAGCGAAACATCGCATCGAGCGAGCACGTACTCGGATGGAAGCCGGTCTT
GTCGATCAGGATGATCTGGACGAAGAGCATCAGGGGCTCGCGCCAGCCGAACTGTTCGCCAGGCTCAAGG
CGAGCATGCCCGACGGCGAGGATCTCGTCGTGACCCATGGCGATGCCTGCTTGCCGAATATCATGGTGGA
AAATGGCCGCTTTTCTGGATTCATCGACTGTGGCCGGCTGGGTGTGGCGGACCGCTATCAGGACATAGCG
TTGGCTACCCGTGATATTGCTGAAGAGCTTGGCGGCGAATGGGCTGACCGCTTCCTCGTGCTTTACGGTA
TCGCCGCTCCCGATTCGCAGCGCATCGCCTTCTATCGCCTTCTTGACGAGTTCTTCTGAGCGGGACTCTG
GGGTTCGAAATGACCGACCAAGCGACGCCCAACCTGCCATCACGAGATTTCGATTCCACCGCCGCCTTCT
ATGAAAGGTTGGGCTTCGGAATCGTTTTCCGGGACGCCGGCTGGATGATCCTCCAGCGCGGGGATCTCAT
GCTGGAGTTCTTCGCCCACCCTAGGGGGAGGCTAACTGAAACACGGAAGGAGACAATACCGGAAGGAACC
CGCGCTATGACGGCAATAAAAAGACAGAATAAAACGCACGGTGTTGGGTCGTTTGTTCATAAACGCGGGG
TTCGGTCCCAGGGCTGGCACTCTGTCGATACCCCACCGAGACCCCATTGGGGCCAATACGCCCGCGTTTC
TTCCTTTTCCCCACCCCACCCCCCAAGTTCGGGTGAAGGCCCAGGGCTCGCAGCCAACGTCGGGGCGGCA
GGCCCTGCCATAGCCTCAGGTTACTCATATATACTTTAGATTGATTTAAAACTTCATTTTTAATTTAAAA
GGATCTAGGTGAAGATCCTTTTTGATAATCTCATGACCAAAATCCCTTAACGTGAGTTTTCGTTCCACTG
AGCGTCAGACCCCGTAGAAAAGATCAAAGGATCTTCTTGAGATCCTTTTTTTCTGCGCGTAATCTGCTGC
TTGCAAACAAAAAAACCACCGCTACCAGCGGTGGTTTGTTTGCCGGATCAAGAGCTACCAACTCTTTTTC
CGAAGGTAACTGGCTTCAGCAGAGCGCAGATACCAAATACTGTTCTTCTAGTGTAGCCGTAGTTAGGCCA
CCACTTCAAGAACTCTGTAGCACCGCCTACATACCTCGCTCTGCTAATCCTGTTACCAGTGGCTGCTGCC
AGTGGCGATAAGTCGTGTCTTACCGGGTTGGACTCAAGACGATAGTTACCGGATAAGGCGCAGCGGTCGG
GCTGAACGGGGGGTTCGTGCACACAGCCCAGCTTGGAGCGAACGACCTACACCGAACTGAGATACCTACA
GCGTGAGCTATGAGAAAGCGCCACGCTTCCCGAAGGGAGAAAGGCGGACAGGTATCCGGTAAGCGGCAGG
GTCGGAACAGGAGAGCGCACGAGGGAGCTTCCAGGGGGAAACGCCTGGTATCTTTATAGTCCTGTCGGGT
TTCGCCACCTCTGACTTGAGCGTCGATTTTTGTGATGCTCGTCAGGGGGGCGGAGCCTATGGAAAAACGC
CAGCAACGCGGCCTTTTTACGGTTCCTGGCCTTTTGCTGGCCTTTTGCTCACATGTTCTTTCCTGCGTTA
TCCCCTGATTCTGTGGATAACCGTATTACCGCCATGCAT
