>Addgene plasmid #180251 | ET8-GPIba-high-6His | depositor partial sequence | sequence record 350154 | sequence of insert
CACCCCATCTGTGAGGTCTCCAAAGTGGCCAGCCACCTAGAAGTGAACTGTGACAAGAGGAATCTGACAG
CGCTGCCTCCAGACCTGCCGAAAGACACAACCATCCTCCACCTGAGTGAGAACCTCCTGTACACCTTCTC
CCTGGCAACCCTGATGCCTTACACTCGCCTCACTCAGCTGAACCTAGATAGGTGCGAGCTCACCAAGCTC
CAGGTCGATGGGACGCTGCCAGTGCTGGGGACCCTGGATCTATCCCACAATCAGCTGCAAAGCCTGCCCT
TGCTAGGGCAGACACTGCCTGCTCTCACCGTCCTGGACGTCTCCTTCAACCGGCTGACCTCGCTGCCTCT
TGGTGCCCTGCGTGGTCTTGGTGAACTCCAAGAGCTCTACCTGAAAGGCAATGAGCTGAAGACCCTGCCC
CCAGGGCTCCTGACGCCCACACCCAAGCTGGAGAAGCTCAGTCTGGCTAACAACAACTTGACTGAGCTCC
CCGCTGGGCTCCTGAATGGGCTGGAGAATCTCGACACCCTTCTCCTCCAAGAGAACTCGCTGTATACAAT
ACCAAAGGGCTTTTTTGGGTCCCACCTCCTGCCTTTTGCTTTTCTCCACGGGAACCCCTGGTTATGCAAC
TGTGAGATCCTCTATTTTCGTCGCTGGCTGCAGGACAATGCTGAAAATGTCTACGTATGGAAGCAAGTGG
TGGACGTCAAGGCCGTGACCTCTAACGTGGCCAGTGTGCAGTGTGACAATTCAGACAAGTTTCCCGTCTA
CAAATACCCAGGAAAGGGGTGCCCCACCCTTGGTGATGAAGGTGACACAGACCTATATGATTACTACCCA
GAAGAGGACACTGAGGGCGATAAGGTGCGTGGCAGCGGCCATCACCATCACCATCACGCGTAA
